>Addgene plasmid #152011 | pGBW-m4133385 | depositor full sequence | sequence record 295023 | Full Sequence
CACCATGAATGAGCTTAGTCCTGTTGCACTACGACAGATGTCTTGTGCTGCCGGTACTACACAAACTGCT
TGCACTGATGACAATGCGTTAGCTTACTACAACACAACAAAGGGAGGTAGGTTTGTACTTGCACTGTTAT
CCGATTTACAGGATTTGAAATGGGCTAGATTCCCTAAGAGTGATGGAACTGGTACTATCTATACAGAACT
GGAACCACCTTGTAGGTTTGTTACAGACACACCTAAAGGTCCTAAAGTGAAGTATTTATACTTTATTAAA
GGATTAAACAACCTAAATAGAGGTATGGTACTTGGTAGTTTAGCTGCCACAGTACGTCTAGAAAACCTTT
ACTTTCAGTCGGGACGGCGAATCCCGGGGCTGATAAATCCCTGGAAAAGGAGATGGAAGAAGAACTTTAT
TGCAGTGTCTGCGGCTAACCGGTTCAAAAAGATCAGTTCAAGCGGCGCCCTAGATTACGACATTCCTACG
ACCGCCTCCGAGAATCTCTATTTCCAGGGTGAATTTGGCTTGGCACAACATGACGAGGCCGTCGATAACA
AGTTTAATAAAGAACAGCAGAACGCTTTCTATGAGATCCTTCACTTACCAAATCTGAACGAAGAGCAACG
CAACGCTTTCATTCAGAGCCTGAAAGACGATCCCTCGCAGTCTGCAAATCTCCTGGCCGAAGCCAAGAAG
CTGAATGACGCACAGGCTCCAAAAGTTGATAACAAGTTTAACAAGGAGCAGCAGAATGCTTTCTACGAGA
TATTGCACCTTCCTAATCTGAATGAGGAACAAAGAAATGCATTTATCCAGTCCCTAAAAGACGATCCATC
ACAGAGTGCCAACCTGCTTGCGGAAGCCAAAAAGCTCAATGATGCCCAGGCCCCGAAAGTAGACGCGAAC
CATCAATAAGCTAGCTTGACTGACTGAGATACAGCGTACCTTCAGCTCACAGACATGATAAGATACATTG
ATGAGTTTGGACAAACCACAACTAGAATGCAGTGAAAAAAATGCTTTATTTGTGAAATTTGTGATGCTAT
TGCTTTATTTGTAACCATTATAAGCTGCAATAAACAAGTTAACAACAACAATTGCATTCATTTTATGTTT
CAGGTTCAGGGGGAGGTGTGGGAGGTTTTTTAAAGCAAGTAAAACCTCTACAAATGTGGTATTGGCCCAT
CTCTATCGGTATCGTAGCATAACCCCTTGGGGCCTCTAAACGGGTCTTGAGGGGTTTTTTGTGCCCCTCG
GGCCGGATTGCTATCTACCGGCATTGGCGCAGAAAAAAATGCCTGATGCGACGCTGCGCGTCTTATACTC
CCACATATGCCAGATTCAGCAACGGATACGGCTTCCCCAACTTGCCCACTTCCATACGTGTCCTCCTTAC
CAGAAATTTATCCTTAAGGTCGTCAGCTATCCTGCAGGCGATCTCTCGATTTCGATCAAGACATTCCTTT
AATGGTCTTTTCTGGACACCACTAGGGGTCAGAAGTAGTTCATCAAACTTTCTTCCCTCCCTAATCTCAT
TGGTTACCTTGGGCTATCGAAACTTAATTAACCAGTCAAGTCAGCTACTTGGCGAGATCGACTTGTCTGG
GTTTCGACTACGCTCAGAATTGCGTCAGTCAAGTTCGATCTGGTCCTTGCTATTGCACCCGTTCTCCGAT
TACGAGTTTCATTTAAATCATGTGAGCAAAAGGCCAGCAAAAGGCCAGGAACCGTAAAAAGGCCGCGTTG
CTGGCGTTTTTCCATAGGCTCCGCCCCCCTGACGAGCATCACAAAAATCGACGCTCAAGTCAGAGGTGGC
GAAACCCGACAGGACTATAAAGATACCAGGCGTTTCCCCCTGGAAGCTCCCTCGTGCGCTCTCCTGTTCC
GACCCTGCCGCTTACCGGATACCTGTCCGCCTTTCTCCCTTCGGGAAGCGTGGCGCTTTCTCATAGCTCA
CGCTGTAGGTATCTCAGTTCGGTGTAGGTCGTTCGCTCCAAGCTGGGCTGTGTGCACGAACCCCCCGTTC
AGCCCGACCGCTGCGCCTTATCCGGTAACTATCGTCTTGAGTCCAACCCGGTAAGACACGACTTATCGCC
ACTGGCAGCAGCCACTGGTAACAGGATTAGCAGAGCGAGGTATGTAGGCGGTGCTACAGAGTTCTTGAAG
TGGTGGCCTAACTACGGCTACACTAGAAGAACAGTATTTGGTATCTGCGCTCTGCTGAAGCCAGTTACCT
TCGGAAAAAGAGTTGGTAGCTCTTGATCCGGCAAACAAACCACCGCTGGTAGCGGTGGTTTTTTTGTTTG
CAAGCAGCAGATTACGCGCAGAAAAAAAGGATCTCAAGAAGATCCTTTGATCTTTTCTACGGGGTCTGAC
GCTCAGTGGAACGAAAACTCACGTTAAGGGATTTTGGTCATGAGATTATCAAAAAGGATCTTCACCTAGA
TCCTTTTAAATTAAAAATGAAGTTTTAAATCAATCTAAAGTATATATGAGTAAACTTGGTCTGACAGTTA
CCAATGCTTAATCAGTGAGGCACCTATCTCAGCGATCTGTCTATTTCGTTCATCCATAGTTGCATTTAAA
TTTCCGAACTCTCCAAGGCCCTCGTCGGAAAATCTTCAAACCTTTCGTCCGATCCATCTTGCAGGCTACC
TCTCGAACGAACTATCGCAAGTCTCTTGGCCGGCCTTGCGCCTTGGCTATTGCTTGGCAGCGCCTATCGC
CAGGTATTACTCCAATCCCGAATATCCGAGATCGGGATCACCCGAGAGAAGTTCAACCTACATCCTCAAT
CCCGATCTATCCGAGATCCGAGGAATATCGAAATCGGGGCGCGCCTGGTGTACCGAGAACGATCCTCTCA
GTGCGAGTCTCGACGATCCATATCGTTGCTTGGCAGTCAGCCAGTCGGAATCCAGCTTGGGACCCAGGAA
GTCCAATCGTCAGATATTGTACTCAAGCCTGGTCACGGCAGCGTACCGATCTGTTTAAACCTAGATATTG
ATAGTCTGATCGGTCAACGTATAATCGAGTCCTAGCTTTTGCAAACATCTATCAAGAGACAGGATCAGCA
GGAGGCTTTCGCATGAGTATTCAACATTTCCGTGTCGCCCTTATTCCCTTTTTTGCGGCATTTTGCCTTC
CTGTTTTTGCTCACCCAGAAACGCTGGTGAAAGTAAAAGATGCTGAAGATCAGTTGGGTGCGCGAGTGGG
TTACATCGAACTGGATCTCAACAGCGGTAAGATCCTTGAGAGTTTTCGCCCCGAAGAACGCTTTCCAATG
ATGAGCACTTTTAAAGTTCTGCTATGTGGCGCGGTATTATCCCGTATTGACGCCGGGCAAGAGCAACTCG
GTCGCCGCATACACTATTCTCAGAATGACTTGGTTGAGTATTCACCAGTCACAGAAAAGCATCTTACGGA
TGGCATGACAGTAAGAGAATTATGCAGTGCTGCCATAACCATGAGTGATAACACTGCGGCCAACTTACTT
CTGACAACGATTGGAGGACCGAAGGAGCTAACCGCTTTTTTGCACAACATGGGGGATCATGTAACTCGCC
TTGATCGTTGGGAACCGGAGCTGAATGAAGCCATACCAAACGACGAGCGTGACACCACGATGCCTGTAGC
AATGGCAACAACCTTGCGTAAACTATTAACTGGCGAACTACTTACTCTAGCTTCCCGGCAACAGTTGATA
GACTGGATGGAGGCGGATAAAGTTGCAGGACCACTTCTGCGCTCGGCCCTTCCGGCTGGCTGGTTTATTG
CTGATAAATCTGGAGCCGGTGAGCGTGGGTCTCGCGGTATCATTGCAGCACTGGGGCCAGATGGTAAGCC
CTCCCGTATCGTAGTTATCTACACGACGGGGAGTCAGGCAACTATGGATGAACGAAATAGACAGATCGCT
GAGATAGGTGCCTCACTGATTAAGCATTGGTAACCGATTCTAGGTGCATTGGCGCAGAAAAAAATGCCTG
ATGCGACGCTGCGCGTCTTATACTCCCACATATGCCAGATTCAGCAACGGATACGGCTTCCCCAACTTGC
CCACTTCCATACGTGTCCTCCTTACCAGAAATTTATCCTTAAGATCCCGAATCGTTTAAACTCGACTCTG
GCTCTATCGAATCTCCGTCGTTTCGAGCTTACGCGAACAGCCGTGGCGCTCATTTGCTCGTCGGGCATCG
AATCTCGTCAGCTATCGTCAGCTTACCTTTTTGGCAGCGATCGCGGCTCCCGACATCTTGGACCATTAGC
TCCACAGGTATCTTCTTCCCTCTAGTGGTCATAACAGCAGCTTCAGCTACCTCTCAATTCAAAAAACCCC
TCAAGACCCGTTTAGAGGCCCCAAGGGGTTATGCTATCAATCGTTGCGTTACACACACAAAAAACCAACA
CACATCCATCTTCGATGGATAGCGATTTTATTATCTAACTGCTGATCGAGTGTAGCCAGATCTAGTAATC
AATTACGGGGTCATTAGTTCATAGCCCATATATGGAGTTCCGCGTTACATAACTTACGGTAAATGGCCCG
CCTGGCTGACCGCCCAACGACCCCCGCCCATTGACGTCAATAATGACGTATGTTCCCATAGTAACGCCAA
TAGGGACTTTCCATTGACGTCAATGGGTGGAGTATTTACGGTAAACTGCCCACTTGGCAGTACATCAAGT
GTATCATATGCCAAGTACGCCCCCTATTGACGTCAATGACGGTAAATGGCCCGCCTGGCATTATGCCCAG
TACATGACCTTATGGGACTTTCCTACTTGGCAGTACATCTACGTATTAGTCATCGCTATTACCATGCTGA
TGCGGTTTTGGCAGTACATCAATGGGCGTGGATAGCGGTTTGACTCACGGGGATTTCCAAGTCTCCACCC
CATTGACGTCAATGGGAGTTTGTTTTGGCACCAAAATCAACGGGACTTTCCAAAATGTCGTAACAACTCC
GCCCCATTGACGCAAATGGGCGGTAGGCGTGTACGGTGGGAGGTCTATATAAGCAGAGCTGGTTTAGTGA
ACCGTCAGATCAGATCTTTGTCGATCCTACCATCCACTCGACACACCCGCCAGCGGCCGC
Features (pLannotate 1.2.2; 17 found; start..end, strand, type, name):
    395..472     +  CDS            MYLK2 (fragment): MYLK2_HUMAN - Experimental evidence at protein level: Swiss-Prot protein existence level 1. Implicated in the level of global muscle contraction and cardiac function. Phosphorylates a specific serine in the N-terminus of a myosin light chain. From Homo sapiens (Human).
    554..904     +  CDS            spa (fragment): SPA_STAAU - Experimental evidence at protein level: Swiss-Prot protein existence level 1. Plays a role in the inhibition of the host innate and adaptive immune responses. Possesses five immunoglobulin-binding domains that capture both the fragment crystallizable region (Fc region) and the Fab region (part of Ig that identifies antigen) of immunoglobulins (By similarity). In turn, Staphylococcus aureus is protected from phagocytic killing via inhibition of Ig Fc region. In addition, the host elicited B-cell response is prevented due to a decrease of antibody-secreting cell proliferation that en
    969..1090    -  polyA_signal   SV40 poly(A) signal: SV40 polyadenylation signal
   1113..1182    -  CDS            large T antigen (fragment): large T antigen from SV40 (simian virus 40)
   1205..1251    +  terminator     T7 terminator: transcription terminator for bacteriophage T7 RNA polymerase
   1281..1417    +  terminator     rrnG terminator: transcription terminator from the E. coli ribosomal RNA rrnG operon (Albrechtsen et al., 1991)
   1462..1533    +  misc_feature   3' β-globin insulator: insulator downstream of the human β-globin locus (Farrell et al., 2002)
   1759..2347    -  rep_origin     ori: high-copy-number ColE1/pMB1/pBR322/pUC origin of replication
   2519..2583    -  CDS            bla(M) (fragment): β-lactamase lacking the signal sequence; bla(M); allows cytosolic expression of β-lactamase
   3093..3953    +  CDS            AmpR: β-lactamase; bla; confers resistance to ampicillin, carbenicillin, and related antibiotics
   3966..4102    +  terminator     rrnG terminator: transcription terminator from the E. coli ribosomal RNA rrnG operon (Albrechtsen et al., 1991)
   4254..4325    +  misc_feature   5' β-globin insulator: insulator upstream of the human β-globin locus (Farrell et al., 2002)
   4330..4376    -  terminator     T7 terminator: transcription terminator for bacteriophage T7 RNA polymerase
   4394..4442    -  polyA_signal   poly(A) signal: synthetic polyadenylation signal
   4523..4826    +  enhancer       CMV enhancer: human cytomegalovirus immediate early enhancer
   4899..4916    -  promoter       CMV promoter (fragment): human cytomegalovirus (CMV) immediate early promoter
   4979..5030    +  promoter       CMVd2 promoter: truncated human cytomegalovirus (CMV) immediate early promoter that yields moderately reduced expression relative to the full-length promoter
