[The description below was written by a language model from this plasmid's Addgene catalogue record and pLannotate feature annotations shown in this document.]
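Description:
pGBW-m4133385 is a mammalian expression plasmid built on the pTwist_CMV_6 backbone and carrying the wild-type coding sequence for SARS-CoV-2 nsp9, one of the non-structural proteins released from the ORF1ab polyprotein. It is maintained in E. coli as a high-copy plasmid through a ColE1/pUC-type origin and selected with ampicillin via the AmpR β-lactamase gene. A short additional β-lactamase fragment is also annotated and appears to be a backbone remnant.

Expression is driven by the human cytomegalovirus immediate-early enhancer and promoter. The annotation tool detects the promoter only as a truncated CMVd2-type match plus a small fragment, located near the end of the circular sequence, so transcription runs across the numbering origin into the insert. The nsp9 open reading frame itself is not annotated in the feature table, but it would fall in the unannotated region just upstream of the tag features. The catalogue lists a C-terminal, TEV-cleavable TAP tag supplied by the backbone. This agrees with the annotated MYLK2 fragment, which is consistent with a calmodulin-binding peptide, followed by a Staphylococcus aureus protein A fragment providing immunoglobulin-binding domains. Together these are the two modules of a classical tandem affinity purification tag, although the TEV site is not separately annotated.

An SV40 polyadenylation signal lies downstream of the tag, annotated on the reverse strand. The expression cassette and bacterial elements are flanked by T7 and rrnG terminators, a synthetic poly(A) signal and β-globin insulator sequences, which limit transcriptional read-through and interference. The tag design suits expressing nsp9 in mammalian cells for affinity purification or interaction studies, though the record states only mammalian expression as the purpose.
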