Addgene plasmid #152011: pGBW-m4133385
Purpose: Mammalian expression plasmid for SARS-CoV-2 nsp9
Depositing lab: Ginkgo Bioworks & Benjie Chen. Depositing organization: Ginkgo Bioworks.
Backbone
  Vector backbone: pTwist_CMV_6
  Backbone size w/o insert (bp): 4180
  Vector type: Mammalian Expression
Growth in bacteria
  Bacterial resistance: Ampicillin, 100 μg/mL
  Growth temperature: 37°C
  Growth strain: DH5alpha
  Copy number: High Copy
Gene/Insert
  Gene/Insert name: SARS-CoV-2 nsp9
  Species: Severe acute respiratory syndrome coronavirus 2
  Insert size (bp): 332
  Mutation: wt
  Entrez Gene: ORF1ab (a.k.a. GU280_gp01)
  Promoter: CMV
  Tag / fusion protein: Cleavable TEV;TapTag (C terminal on backbone)
  Cloning method: Unknown
Resource information
  A portion of this plasmid was derived from a plasmid made by: GinkgoBioworks
Depositor comments: NCBI reference sequence: YP_009725305.1
How to cite: pGBW-m4133385 was a gift from Ginkgo Bioworks & Benjie Chen (Addgene plasmid # 152011 ; http://n2t.net/addgene:152011 ; RRID:Addgene_152011)
